Addgene plasmid #192339: pSLIK mCh-V5-NES-EGFP-Erbb2 NLS zeo
Purpose: Lentiviral expression vector for an inducible mCh-V5-NES-EGFP-Erbb2 NLS
Depositing lab: Kevin Janes. Depositing organization: University of Virginia. Publication: Nucleocytoplasmic transport of active HER2 causes fractional escape from the DCIS-like state. Wang L, Paudel BB, McKnight RA, Janes KA. Nat Commun. 2023 Apr 13;14(1):2110. doi: 10.1038/s41467-023-37914-x. PubMed 37055441.
Backbone
  Vector backbone: pSLIK zeo
  Backbone manufacturer: Addgene #25736
  Vector type: Lentiviral
Growth in bacteria
  Bacterial resistance: Ampicillin, 100 μg/mL
  Growth temperature: 30°C
  Growth strain: NEB Stable
  Copy number: High Copy
Gene/Insert
  Gene/Insert name: mCh-V5-NES-EGFP-Erbb2 NLS
  Species: R. norvegicus (rat)
  Entrez Gene: Erbb2 (a.k.a. HER2/neu, neu)
  Tag / fusion protein: 3xFLAG (N terminal on insert)
  Cloning method: Gateway Cloning
Terms and licenses: Academic/Nonprofit Terms; Industry Terms: Not Available to Industry
How to cite: pSLIK mCh-V5-NES-EGFP-Erbb2 NLS zeo was a gift from Kevin Janes (Addgene plasmid # 192339 ; http://n2t.net/addgene:192339 ; RRID:Addgene_192339)
