[The description below was written by a language model from this plasmid's Addgene catalogue record and pLannotate feature annotations shown in this document.]
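Description:
pSLIK mCh-V5-NES-EGFP-Erbb2 NLS zeo is a 13.2 kb HIV-1-derived lentiviral vector built on the pSLIK zeo backbone for doxycycline-inducible expression of a dual-fluorescent reporter in mammalian cells. It is propagated in E. coli through a high-copy ColE1/pUC-type origin with ampicillin selection, and it also carries an f1 origin. The viral genome is transcribed from a CMV enhancer/promoter fused to a truncated 5' LTR. It contains the Ψ packaging signal, a gag fragment, the RRE, cPPT/CTS, WPRE and a truncated 3' LTR followed by a bGH polyadenylation signal. This layout is typical of vectors that depend on packaging functions supplied in trans.

The payload was introduced by Gateway recombination and lies between attB1 and attB2. A tight TRE promoter drives an mCherry–V5–EGFP fusion. According to the construct name, the fusion also contains a nuclear export signal between V5 and EGFP, and a nuclear localization sequence from rat Erbb2 (HER2/neu) after EGFP. These short elements are not annotated individually, though unannotated gaps flank EGFP where they would sit. The catalogue lists an N-terminal 3xFLAG tag, but no such feature appears in the table, and little room precedes mCherry.

Downstream, a human UbC promoter expresses rtTA3, followed by an EMCV IRES and the Sh ble gene. A single integrated provirus therefore supplies both the doxycycline-responsive transactivator and Zeocin selection. A second SV40/EM7-driven BleoR cassette lies outside the LTRs. The design suggests a reporter for testing whether the Erbb2 NLS can counteract an export signal, in keeping with the associated study of HER2 nucleocytoplasmic transport, although the record states only inducible expression as the purpose.
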