Features (pLannotate 1.2.2; 42 found; start..end, strand, type, name):
     31..83      -  misc_feature   bom (fragment): basis of mobility region from pBR322
    238..617     +  enhancer       CMV enhancer: human cytomegalovirus immediate early enhancer
    618..817     +  promoter       CMV promoter: human cytomegalovirus (CMV) immediate early promoter
    835..1015    +  LTR            5' LTR (truncated): truncated 5' long terminal repeat (LTR) from HIV-1
   1062..1187    +  misc_feature   HIV-1 Ψ: packaging signal of human immunodeficiency virus type 1
   1171..1534    +  CDS            HIV-1 gag (fragment): gag protein from human immunodeficiency virus 1; gag
   1680..1913    +  misc_feature   RRE: The Rev response element (RRE) of HIV-1 allows for Rev-dependent mRNA export from the nucleus to the cytoplasm.
   2290..2390    +  CDS            Rev (fragment): human immunodeficiency virus 1 (HIV-1) Rev protein; rev; enhances nuclear export of unspliced and incompletely spliced viral mRNAs
   2440..2557    +  misc_feature   cPPT/CTS: central polypurine tract and central termination sequence of HIV-1
   2614..2638    +  protein_bind   attB1: mutant version of attB; recombination site for the Gateway® BP reaction BP Clonase™
   2670..2984    +  promoter       tight TRE promoter: Tet-responsive promoter PTight, consisting of seven tet operator sequences followed by the minimal CMV promoter
   2991..3698    +  CDS            mCherry: mCherry is a basic (constitutively fluorescent) red fluorescent protein published in 2004, derived from Discosoma sp.. It is reported to be a very rapidly-maturing monomer with low acid sensitivity.
   3699..3740    +  CDS            V5 tag: epitope tag from simian virus 5
   3777..4490    +  CDS            EGFP: EGFP is a basic (constitutively fluorescent) green fluorescent protein published in 1996, derived from Aequorea victoria. It is reported to be a rapidly-maturing weak dimer with moderate acid sensitivity.
   4577..4601    -  protein_bind   attB2: mutant version of attB; recombination site for the Gateway® BP reaction BP Clonase™
   4651..5862    +  promoter       UbC promoter: human ubiquitin C promoter
   5921..6618    +  CDS            rtTA3 (fragment): reverse tetracycline transactivator 3 activates expression from Tet-responsive promoters in the presence of doxycycline
   6548..6658    +  CDS            VP48: 3 tandem repeats of the minimal activation domain of herpes simplex virus VP16 (Cheng et al., 2013)
   6825..7287    +  misc_feature   IRES: internal ribosome entry site (IRES) of the encephalomyocarditis virus (EMCV)
   7309..7356    +  promoter       EM7 promoter: synthetic bacterial promoter&nbsp
   7375..7749    +  CDS            BleoR: antibiotic-binding protein; Sh ble from Streptoalloteichus hindustanus; confers resistance to bleomycin, phleomycin, and Zeocin™
   7783..7866    +  CDS            large T antigen (fragment): large T antigen from SV40 (simian virus 40)
   7900..7923    +  misc_feature   MCS (fragment): pBluescript multiple cloning site
   7923..8511    +  misc_feature   WPRE: woodchuck hepatitis virus posttranscriptional regulatory element
   8512..8531    +  misc_feature   MCS (fragment): pBluescript multiple cloning site
   8533..9033    +  CDS            nef (fragment): NEF_HV1LA - Experimental evidence at protein level: Swiss-Prot protein existence level 1. Extracellular Nef protein targets CD4(+) T-lymphocytes for apoptosis by interacting with CXCR4 surface receptors. From Human immunodeficiency virus type 1 group M subtype B (isolate Lai) (HIV-1).
   9040..9220    +  LTR            5' LTR (truncated): truncated 5' long terminal repeat (LTR) from HIV-1
   9252..9476    +  polyA_signal   bGH poly(A) signal: bovine growth hormone polyadenylation signal
   9480..9501    +  promoter       SV40 promoter (fragment): SV40 enhancer and early promoter
   9522..9950    +  rep_origin     f1 ori (sequence partly withheld): f1 bacteriophage origin of replication; arrow indicates direction of (+) strand synthesis
   9964..10293   +  promoter       SV40 promoter: SV40 enhancer and early promoter
  10341..10388   +  promoter       EM7 promoter: synthetic bacterial promoter&nbsp
  10407..10781   +  CDS            BleoR: antibiotic-binding protein; Sh ble from Streptoalloteichus hindustanus; confers resistance to bleomycin, phleomycin, and Zeocin™
  10791..10916   +  CDS            ble (fragment): BLE_KLEPN - Experimental evidence at protein level: Swiss-Prot protein existence level 1. Binding protein with a strong affinity to the bleomycin family of antibiotics. Binds to CL990; an antimitotic-antibiotic compound. From Klebsiella pneumoniae.
  10911..11032   +  polyA_signal   SV40 poly(A) signal: SV40 polyadenylation signal
  11103..11125   -  protein_bind   lac operator (fragment): The lac repressor binds to the lac operator to inhibit transcription in E. coli. This inhibition can be relieved by adding lactose or isopropyl-β-D-thiogalactopyranoside (IPTG). lac repressor encoded by lacI
  11129..11159   -  promoter       lac promoter: promoter for the E. coli lac operon
  11174..11195   -  protein_bind   CAP binding site: CAP binding activates transcription in the presence of cAMP. E. coli catabolite activator protein
  11208..11300   -  CDS            lacI (fragment): lac repressor; lacI; The lac repressor binds to the lac operator to inhibit transcription in E. coli. This inhibition can be relieved by adding lactose or isopropyl-β-D-thiogalactopyranoside (IPTG).
  11483..12071   -  rep_origin     ori: high-copy-number ColE1/pMB1/pBR322/pUC origin of replication
  12242..13102   -  CDS            AmpR: β-lactamase; bla; confers resistance to ampicillin, carbenicillin, and related antibiotics
  13103..13207   -  promoter       AmpR promoter: bla
>Addgene plasmid #192339 | pSLIK mCh-V5-NES-EGFP-Erbb2 NLS zeo | addgene full sequence | sequence record 375236 | Addgene NGS Result
GTCGACGGATCGGGAGATCTCCCGATCCCCTATGGTGCACTCTCAGTACAATCTGCTCTGATGCCGCATA
GTTAAGCCAGTATCTGCTCCCTGCTTGTGTGTTGGAGGTCGCTGAGTAGTGCGCGAGCAAAATTTAAGCT
ACAACAAGGCAAGGCTTGACCGACAATTGCATGAAGAATCTGCTTAGGGTTAGGCGTTTTGCGCTGCTTC
GCGATGTACGGGCCAGATATACGCGTTGACATTGATTATTGACTAGTTATTAATAGTAATCAATTACGGG
GTCATTAGTTCATAGCCCATATATGGAGTTCCGCGTTACATAACTTACGGTAAATGGCCCGCCTGGCTGA
CCGCCCAACGACCCCCGCCCATTGACGTCAATAATGACGTATGTTCCCATAGTAACGCCAATAGGGACTT
TCCATTGACGTCAATGGGTGGAGTATTTACGGTAAACTGCCCACTTGGCAGTACATCAAGTGTATCATAT
GCCAAGTACGCCCCCTATTGACGTCAATGACGGTAAATGGCCCGCCTGGCATTATGCCCAGTACATGACC
TTATGGGACTTTCCTACTTGGCAGTACATCTACGTATTAGTCATCGCTATTACCATGGTGATGCGGTTTT
GGCAGTACATCAATGGGCGTGGATAGCGGTTTGACTCACGGGGATTTCCAAGTCTCCACCCCATTGACGT
CAATGGGAGTTTGTTTTGGCACCAAAATCAACGGGACTTTCCAAAATGTCGTAACAACTCCGCCCCATTG
ACGCAAATGGGCGGTAGGCGTGTACGGTGGGAGGTCTATATAAGCAGCGCGTTTTGCCTGTACTGGGTCT
CTCTGGTTAGACCAGATCTGAGCCTGGGAGCTCTCTGGCTAACTAGGGAACCCACTGCTTAAGCCTCAAT
AAAGCTTGCCTTGAGTGCTTCAAGTAGTGTGTGCCCGTCTGTTGTGTGACTCTGGTAACTAGAGATCCCT
CAGACCCTTTTAGTCAGTGTGGAAAATCTCTAGCAGTGGCGCCCGAACAGGGACTTGAAAGCGAAAGGGA
AACCAGAGGAGCTCTCTCGACGCAGGACTCGGCTTGCTGAAGCGCGCACGGCAAGAGGCGAGGGGCGGCG
ACTGGTGAGTACGCCAAAAATTTTGACTAGCGGAGGCTAGAAGGAGAGAGATGGGTGCGAGAGCGTCAGT
ATTAAGCGGGGGAGAATTAGATCGCGATGGGAAAAAATTCGGTTAAGGCCAGGGGGAAAGAAAAAATATA
AATTAAAACATATAGTATGGGCAAGCAGGGAGCTAGAACGATTCGCAGTTAATCCTGGCCTGTTAGAAAC
ATCAGAAGGCTGTAGACAAATACTGGGACAGCTACAACCATCCCTTCAGACAGGATCAGAAGAACTTAGA
TCATTATATAATACAGTAGCAACCCTCTATTGTGTGCATCAAAGGATAGAGATAAAAGACACCAAGGAAG
CTTTAGACAAGATAGAGGAAGAGCAAAACAAAAGTAAGACCACCGCACAGCAAGCGGCCGCTGATCTTCA
GACCTGGAGGAGGAGATATGAGGGACAATTGGAGAAGTGAATTATATAAATATAAAGTAGTAAAAATTGA
ACCATTAGGAGTAGCACCCACCAAGGCAAAGAGAAGAGTGGTGCAGAGAGAAAAAAGAGCAGTGGGAATA
GGAGCTTTGTTCCTTGGGTTCTTGGGAGCAGCAGGAAGCACTATGGGCGCAGCGTCAATGACGCTGACGG
TACAGGCCAGACAATTATTGTCTGGTATAGTGCAGCAGCAGAACAATTTGCTGAGGGCTATTGAGGCGCA
ACAGCATCTGTTGCAACTCACAGTCTGGGGCATCAAGCAGCTCCAGGCAAGAATCCTGGCTGTGGAAAGA
TACCTAAAGGATCAACAGCTCCTGGGGATTTGGGGTTGCTCTGGAAAACTCATTTGCACCACTGCTGTGC
CTTGGAATGCTAGTTGGAGTAATAAATCTCTGGAACAGATTTGGAATCACACGACCTGGATGGAGTGGGA
CAGAGAAATTAACAATTACACAAGCTTAATACACTCCTTAATTGAAGAATCGCAAAACCAGCAAGAAAAG
AATGAACAAGAATTATTGGAATTAGATAAATGGGCAAGTTTGTGGAATTGGTTTAACATAACAAATTGGC
TGTGGTATATAAAATTATTCATAATGATAGTAGGAGGCTTGGTAGGTTTAAGAATAGTTTTTGCTGTACT
TTCTATAGTGAATAGAGTTAGGCAGGGATATTCACCATTATCGTTTCAGACCCACCTCCCAACCCCGAGG
GGACCCGACAGGCCCGAAGGAATAGAAGAAGAAGGTGGAGAGAGAGACAGAGACAGATCCATTCGATTAG
TGAACGGATCGGCACTGCGTGCGCCAATTCTGCAGACAAATGGCAGTATTCATCCACAATTTTAAAAGAA
AAGGGGGGATTGGGGGGTACAGTGCAGGGGAAAGAATAGTAGACATAATAGCAACAGACATACAAACTAA
AGAATTACAAAAACAAATTACAAAAATTCAAAATTTTCGGGTTTATTACAGGGACAGCAGAGATCCAGTT
TGGTTAATTCTAGACAGTTATCAACAAGTTTGTACAAAAAAGCAGGCTTTAAAGGAACCAATTCAGTCGA
CTGGATCCCGAGTTTACTCCCTATCAGTGATAGAGAACGTATGTCGAGTTTACTCCCTATCAGTGATAGA
GAACGATGTCGAGTTTACTCCCTATCAGTGATAGAGAACGTATGTCGAGTTTACTCCCTATCAGTGATAG
AGAACGTATGTCGAGTTTACTCCCTATCAGTGATAGAGAACGTATGTCGAGTTTATCCCTATCAGTGATA
GAGAACGTATGTCGAGTTTACTCCCTATCAGTGATAGAGAACGTATGTCGAGGTAGGCGTGTACGGTGGG
AGGCCTATATAAGCAGAGCTCGTTTAGTGAACCGTCAGATCGCCACTAGTATGGTGAGCAAGGGCGAGGA
GGATAACATGGCCATCATCAAGGAGTTCATGCGCTTCAAGGTGCACATGGAGGGCTCCGTGAACGGCCAC
GAGTTCGAGATCGAGGGCGAGGGCGAGGGCCGCCCCTACGAGGGCACCCAGACCGCCAAGCTGAAGGTGA
CCAAGGGTGGCCCCCTGCCCTTCGCCTGGGACATCCTGTCCCCTCAGTTCATGTACGGCTCCAAGGCCTA
CGTGAAGCACCCCGCCGACATCCCCGACTACTTGAAGCTGTCCTTCCCCGAGGGCTTCAAGTGGGAGCGC
GTGATGAACTTCGAGGACGGCGGCGTGGTGACCGTGACCCAGGACTCCTCCCTGCAGGACGGCGAGTTCA
TCTACAAGGTGAAGCTGCGCGGCACCAACTTCCCCTCCGACGGCCCCGTAATGCAGAAGAAGACCATGGG
CTGGGAGGCCTCCTCCGAGCGGATGTACCCCGAGGACGGCGCCCTGAAGGGCGAGATCAAGCAGAGGCTG
AAGCTGAAGGACGGCGGCCACTACGACGCTGAGGTCAAGACCACCTACAAGGCCAAGAAGCCCGTGCAGC
TGCCCGGCGCCTACAACGTCAACATCAAGTTGGACATCACCTCCCACAACGAGGACTACACCATCGTGGA
ACAGTACGAACGCGCCGAGGGCCGCCACTCCACCGGCGGCATGGACGAGCTGTACAAGGGTAAGCCTATC
CCTAACCCTCTCCTCGGTCTCGATTCTACGACCGGTTTAGCCTTGAAATTAGCAGGTCTTGATATCATGG
TGAGCAAGGGCGAGGAGCTGTTCACCGGGGTGGTGCCCATCCTGGTCGAGCTGGACGGCGACGTAAACGG
CCACAAGTTCAGCGTGTCTGGCGAGGGCGAGGGCGATGCCACCTACGGCAAGCTGACCCTGAAGTTCATC
TGCACCACCGGCAAGCTGCCCGTGCCCTGGCCCACCCTCGTGACCACCCTGACCTACGGCGTGCAGTGCT
TCAGCCGCTACCCCGACCACATGAAGCAGCACGACTTCTTCAAGTCCGCCATGCCCGAAGGCTACGTCCA
GGAGCGCACCATCTTCTTCAAGGACGACGGCAACTACAAGACCCGCGCCGAGGTGAAGTTCGAGGGCGAC
ACCCTGGTGAACCGCATCGAGCTGAAGGGCATCGACTTCAAGGAGGACGGCAACATCCTGGGGCACAAGC
TGGAGTACAACTACAACAGCCACAACGTCTATATCATGGCCGACAAGCAGAAGAACGGCATCAAGGCGAA
CTTCAAGATCCGCCACAACATCGAGGACGGCAGCGTGCAGCTCGCCGACCACTACCAGCAGAACACCCCC
ATCGGCGACGGCCCCGTGCTGCTGCCCGACAACCACTACCTGAGCACCCAGTCCGCCCTGAGCAAAGACC
CCAACGAGAAGCGCGATCACATGGTCCTGCTGGAGTTCGTGACCGCCGCCGGGATCACTCTCGGCATGGA
CGAGCTGTACGGTACCAAACGAAGGAGACAGAAGATCCGGAAGTATACGATGCGTAGGTGACAATTGGAA
GACTAATGCGTTTTCGAGATATCTAGACCCAGCTTTCTTGTACAAAGTGGTTGATAACATCTCGAGCCAT
AAAGATGGTTAATTAACCCACCCAAGATCTGGCCTCCGCGCCGGGTTTTGGCGCCTCCCGCGGGCGCCCC
CCTCCTCACGGCGAGCGCTGCCACGTCAGACGAAGGGCGCAGCGAGCGTCCTGATCCTTCCGCCCGGACG
CTCAGGACAGCGGCCCGCTGCTCATAAGACTCGGCCTTAGAACCCCAGTATCAGCAGAAGGACATTTTAG
GACGGGACTTGGGTGACTCTAGGGCACTGGTTTTCTTTCCAGAGAGCGGAACAGGCGAGGAAAAGTAGTC
CCTTCTCGGCGATTCTGCGGAGGGATCTCCGTGGGGCGGTGAACGCCGATGATTATATAAGGACGCGCCG
GGTGTGGCACAGCTAGTTCCGTCGCAGCCGGGATTTGGGTCGCGGTTCTTGTTTGTGGATCGCTGTGATC
GTCACTTGGTGAGTAGCGGGCTGCTGGGCTGGCCGGGGCTTTCGTGGCCGCCGGGCCGCTCGGTGGGACG
GAAGCGTGTGGAGAGACCGCCAAGGGCTGTAGTCTGGGTCCGCGAGCAAGGTTGCCCTGAACTGGGGGTT
GGGGGGAGCGCAGCAAAATGGCGGCTGTTCCCGAGTCTTGAATGGAAGACGCTTGTGAGGCGGGCTGTGA
GGTCGTTGAAACAAGGTGGGGGGCATGGTGGGCGGCAAGAACCCAAGGTCTTGAGGCCTTCGCTAATGCG
GGAAAGCTCTTATTCGGGTGAGATGGGCTGGGGCACCATCTGGGGACCCTGACGTGAAGTTTGTCACTGA
CTGGAGAACTCGGTTTGTCGTCTGTTGCGGGGGCGGCAGTTATGGCGGTGCCGTTGGGCAGTGCACCCGT
ACCTTTGGGAGCGCGCGCCCTCGTCGTGTCGTGACGTCACCCGTTCTGTTGGCTTATAATGCAGGGTGGG
GCCACCTGCCGGTAGGTGTGCGGTAGGCTTTTCTCCGTCGCAGGACGCAGGGTTCGGGCCTAGGGTAGGC
TCTCCTGAATCGACAGGCGCCGGACCTCTGGTGAGGGGAGGGATAAGTGAGGCGTCAGTTTCTTTGGTCG
GTTTTATGTACCTATCTTCTTAAGTAGCTGAAGCTCCGGTTTTGAACTATGCGCTCGGGGTTGGCGAGTG
TGTTTTGTGAAGTTTTTTAGGCACCTTTTGAAATGTAATCATTTGGGTCAATATGTAATTTTCAGTGTTA
GACTAGTAAATTGTCCGCTAAATTCTGGCCGTTTTTGGCTTTTTTGTTAGACGAAGCTTGGTACCGAGCT
CGGATCTCCACCCCGTACCGGTCCTGCAGTCGAATTCACCATGTCTAGACTGGACAAGAGCAAAGTCATA
AACGGAGCTCTGGAATTACTCAATGGTGTCGGTATCGAAGGCCTGACGACAAGGAAACTCGCTCAAAAGC
TGGGAGTTGAGCAGCCTACCCTGTACTGGCACGTGAAGAACAAGCGGGCCCTGCTCGATGCCCTGCCAAT
CGAGATGCTGGACAGGCATCATACCCACTTCTGCCCCCTGGAAGGCGAGTCATGGCAAGACTTTCTGCGG
AACAACGCCAAGTCATACCGCTGTGCTCTCCTCTCACATCGCGACGGGGCTAAAGTGCATCTCGGCACCC
GCCCAACAGAGAAACAGTACGAAACCCTGGAAAATCAGCTCGCGTTCCTGTGTCAGCAAGGCTTCTCCCT
GGAGAACGCACTGTACGCTCTGTCCGCCGTGGGCCACTTTACACTGGGCTGCGTATTGGAGGAACAGGAG
CATCAAGTAGCAAAAGAGGAAAGAGAGACACCTACCACCGATTCTATGCCCCCACTTCTGAGACAAGCAA
TTGAGCTGTTCGACCGGCAGGGAGCCGAACCTGCCTTCCTTTTCGGCCTGGAACTAATCATATGTGGCCT
GGAGAAACAGCTAAAGTGCGAAAGCGGCGGGCCGACCGACGCCCTTGACGATTTTGACTTAGACATGCTC
CCAGCCGATGCCCTTGACGACTTTGACCTTGATATGCTGCCTGCTGACGCTCTTGACGATTTTGACCTTG
ACATGCTCCCCGGGTAACTAAGTAAGGATCCGCGGCCGCACTAGAGGAATTCCGCCCCTCTCCCCCCCCC
CCCYYCYCCSCCCCTAACGTTACTGGCCGAAGCCGCTTGGAATAAGGCCGGTGTGCGTTTGTCTATATGT
TATTTTCCACCATATTGCCGTCTTTTGGCAATGTGAGGGCCCGGAAACCTGGCCCTGTCTTCTTGACGAG
CATTCCTAGGGGTCTTTCCCCTCTCGCCAAAGGAATGCAAGGTCTGTTGAATGTCGTGAAGGAAGCAGTT
CCTCTGGAAGCTTCTTGAAGACAAACAACGTCTGTAGCGACCCTTTGCAGGCAGCGGAACCCCCCACCTG
GCGACAGGTGCCTCTGCGGCCAAAAGCCACGTGTATAAGATACACCTGCAAAGGCGGCACAACCCCAGTG
CCACGTTGTGAGTTGGATAGTTGTGGAAAGAGTCAAATGGCTCTCCTCAAGCGTATTCAACAAGGGGCTG
AAGGATGCCCAGAAGGTACCCCATTGTATGGGATCTGATCTGGGGCCTCGGTGCACATGCTTTACATGTG
TTTAGTCGAGGTTAAAAAAACGTCTAGGCCCCCCGAACCACGGGGACGTGGTTTTCCTTTGAAAAACACG
ATGATAAGCTTACCGGTACGCGTGATGTGTTGACAATTAATCATCGGCATAGTATATCGGCATAGTATAA
TACGACAAGGTGAGGAACTAAACCATGGCCAAGTTGACCAGTGCCGTTCCGGTGCTCACCGCGCGCGACG
TCGCCGGAGCGGTCGAGTTCTGGACCGACCGGCTCGGGTTCTCCCGGGACTTCGTGGAGGACGACTTCGC
CGGTGTGGTCCGGGACGACGTGACCCTGTTCATCAGCGCGGTCCAGGACCAGGTGGTGCCGGACAACACC
CTGGCCTGGGTGTGGGTGCGCGGCCTGGACGAGCTGTACGCCGAGTGGTCGGAGGTCGTGTCCACGAACT
TCCGGGACGCCTCCGGGCCGGCCATGACCGAGATCGGCGAGCAGCCGTGGGGGCGGGAGTTCGCCCTGCG
CGACCCGGCCGGCAACTGCGTGCACTTCGTGGCCGAGGAGCAGGACTGACACATCTGTACAAGTAAAGCG
GCCGCGACTCTAGATCATAATCAGCCATACCACATTTGTAGAGGTTTTACTTGCTTTAAAAAACCTCCCA
CACCTCCCCCTGAACCTGAAACATAAAATGAATGCAATTGTTGTTGTTTAGTCCCTCCCAATTCGATATC
AAGCTTATCGATAATCAACCTCTGGATTACAAAATTTGTGAAAGATTGACTGGTATTCTTAACTATGTTG
CTCCTTTTACGCTATGTGGATACGCTGCTTTAATGCCTTTGTATCATGCTATTGCTTCCCGTATGGCTTT
CATTTTCTCCTCCTTGTATAAATCCTGGTTGCTGTCTCTTTATGAGGAGTTGTGGCCCGTTGTCAGGCAA
CGTGGCGTGGTGTGCACTGTGTTTGCTGACGCAACCCCCACTGGTTGGGGCATTGCCACCACCTGTCAGC
TCCTTTCCGGGACTTTCGCTTTCCCCCTCCCTATTGCCACGGCGGAACTCATCGCCGCCTGCCTTGCCCG
CTGCTGGACAGGGGCTCGGCTGTTGGGCACTGACAATTCCGTGGTGTTGTCGGGGAAATCATCGTCCTTT
CCTTGGCTGCTCGCCTGTGTTGCCACCTGGATTCTGCGCGGGACGTCCTTCTGCTACGTCCCTTCGGCCC
TCAATCCAGCGGACCTTCCTTCCCGCGGCCTGCTGCCGGCTCTGCGGCCTCTTCCGCGTCTTCGCCTTCG
CCCTCAGACGAGTCGGATCTCCCTTTGGGCCGCCTCCCCGCATCGATACCGTCGACCTCGATCGAGACCT
AGAAAAACATGGAGCAATCACAAGTAGCAATACAGCAGCTACCAATGCTGATTGTGCCTGGCTAGAAGCA
CAAGAGGAGGAGGAGGTGGGTTTTCCAGTCACACCTCAGGTACCTTTAAGACCAATGACTTACAAGGCAG
CTGTAGATCTTAGCCACTTTTTAAAAGAAAAGGGGGGACTGGAAGGGCTAATTCACTCCCAACGAAGACA
AGATATCCTTGATCTGTGGATCTACCACACACAAGGCTACTTCCCTGATTGGCAGAACTACACACCAGGG
CCAGGGATCAGATATCCACTGACCTTTGGATGGTGCTACAAGCTAGTACCAGTTGAGCAAGAGAAGGTAG
AAGAAGCCAATGAAGGAGAGAACACCCGCTTGTTACACCCTGTGAGCCTGCATGGGATGGATGACCCGGA
GAGAGAAGTATTAGAGTGGAGGTTTGACAGCCGCCTAGCATTTCATCACATGGCCCGAGAGCTGCATCCG
GACTGTACTGGGTCTCTCTGGTTAGACCAGATCTGAGCCTGGGAGCTCTCTGGCTAACTAGGGAACCCAC
TGCTTAAGCCTCAATAAAGCTTGCCTTGAGTGCTTCAAGTAGTGTGTGCCCGTCTGTTGTGTGACTCTGG
TAACTAGAGATCCCTCAGACCCTTTTAGTCAGTGTGGAAAATCTCTAGCAGGGCCCGTTTAAACCCGCTG
ATCAGCCTCGACTGTGCCTTCTAGTTGCCAGCCATCTGTTGTTTGCCCCTCCCCCGTGCCTTCCTTGACC
CTGGAAGGTGCCACTCCCACTGTCCTTTCCTAATAAAATGAGGAAATTGCATCGCATTGTCTGAGTAGGT
GTCATTCTATTCTGGGGGGTGGGGTGGGGCAGGACAGCAAGGGGGAGGATTGGGAAGACAATAGCAGGCA
TGCTGGGGATGCGGTGGGCTCTATGGCTTCTGAGGCGGAAAGAACCAGCTGGGGCTCTAGGGGGTATCCC
C
[124 nt withheld, positions 9522-9645]
C
[91 nt withheld, positions 9647-9737]
A
[49 nt withheld, positions 9739-9787]
CCTTTGACGTTGGAGTCCACGTTCTTT
[37 nt withheld, positions 9815-9851]
ACCCTATCTCGGTCTATTCTTTTGATTTATAAGGGATTTTGCCGATTTCGGCCTATTGGTTAAAAAATGA
GCTGATTTAACAAAAATTTAACGCGAATTAATTCTGTGGAATGTGTGTCAGTTAGGGTGTGGAAAGTCCC
CAGGCTCCCCAGCAGGCAGAAGTATGCAAAGCATGCATCTCAATTAGTCAGCAACCAGGTGTGGAAAGTC
CCCAGGCTCCCCAGCAGGCAGAAGTATGCAAAGCATGCATCTCAATTAGTCAGCAACCATAGTCCCGCCC
CTAACTCCGCCCATCCCGCCCCTAACTCCGCCCAGTTCCGCCCATTCTCCGCCCCATGGCTGACTAATTT
TTTTTATTTATGCAGAGGCCGAGGCCGCCTCTGCCTCTGAGCTATTCCAGAAGTAGTGAGGAGGCTTTTT
TGGAGGCCTAGGCTTTTGCAAAAAGCTCCCGGGAGCTTGTATATCCATTTTCGGATCTGATCAGCACGTG
TTGACAATTAATCATCGGCATAGTATATCGGCATAGTATAATACGACAAGGTGAGGAACTAAACCATGGC
CAAGTTGACCAGTGCCGTTCCGGTGCTCACCGCGCGCGACGTCGCCGGAGCGGTCGAGTTCTGGACCGAC
CGGCTCGGGTTCTCCCGGGACTTCGTGGAGGACGACTTCGCCGGTGTGGTCCGGGACGACGTGACCCTGT
TCATCAGCGCGGTCCAGGACCAGGTGGTGCCGGACAACACCCTGGCCTGGGTGTGGGTGCGCGGCCTGGA
CGAGCTGTACGCCGAGTGGTCGGAGGTCGTGTCCACGAACTTCCGGGACGCCTCCGGGCCGGCCATGACC
GAGATCGGCGAGCAGCCGTGGGGGCGGGAGTTCGCCCTGCGCGACCCGGCCGGCAACTGCGTGCACTTCG
TGGCCGAGGAGCAGGACTGACACGTGCTACGAGATTTCGATTCCACCGCCGCCTTCTATGAAAGGTTGGG
CTTCGGAATCGTTTTCCGGGACGCCGGCTGGATGATCCTCCAGCGCGGGGATCTCATGCTGGAGTTCTTC
GCCCACCCCAACTTGTTTATTGCAGCTTATAATGGTTACAAATAAAGCAATAGCATCACAAATTTCACAA
ATAAAGCATTTTTTTCACTGCATTCTAGTTGTGGTTTGTCCAAACTCATCAATGTATCTTATCATGTCTG
TATACCGTCGACCTCTAGCTAGAGCTTGGCGTAATCATGGTCATAGCTGTTTCCTGTGTGAAATTGTTAT
CCGCTCACAATTCCACACAACATACGAGCCGGAAGCATAAAGTGTAAAGCCTGGGGTGCCTAATGAGTGA
GCTAACTCACATTAATTGCGTTGCGCTCACTGCCCGCTTTCCAGTCGGGAAACCTGTCGTGCCAGCTGCA
TTAATGAATCGGCCAACGCGCGGGGAGAGGCGGTTTGCGTATTGGGCGCTCTTCCGCTTCCTCGCTCACT
GACTCGCTGCGCTCGGTCGTTCGGCTGCGGCGAGCGGTATCAGCTCACTCAAAGGCGGTAATACGGTTAT
CCACAGAATCAGGGGATAACGCAGGAAAGAACATGTGAGCAAAAGGCCAGCAAAAGGCCAGGAACCGTAA
AAAGGCCGCGTTGCTGGCGTTTTTCCATAGGCTCCGCCCCCCTGACGAGCATCACAAAAATCGACGCTCA
AGTCAGAGGTGGCGAAACCCGACAGGACTATAAAGATACCAGGCGTTTCCCCCTGGAAGCTCCCTCGTGC
GCTCTCCTGTTCCGACCCTGCCGCTTACCGGATACCTGTCCGCCTTTCTCCCTTCGGGAAGCGTGGCGCT
TTCTCATAGCTCACGCTGTAGGTATCTCAGTTCGGTGTAGGTCGTTCGCTCCAAGCTGGGCTGTGTGCAC
GAACCCCCCGTTCAGCCCGACCGCTGCGCCTTATCCGGTAACTATCGTCTTGAGTCCAACCCGGTAAGAC
ACGACTTATCGCCACTGGCAGCAGCCACTGGTAACAGGATTAGCAGAGCGAGGTATGTAGGCGGTGCTAC
AGAGTTCTTGAAGTGGTGGCCTAACTACGGCTACACTAGAAGAACAGTATTTGGTATCTGCGCTCTGCTG
AAGCCAGTTACCTTCGGAAAAAGAGTTGGTAGCTCTTGATCCGGCAAACAAACCACCGCTGGTAGCGGTG
GTTTTTTTGTTTGCAAGCAGCAGATTACGCGCAGAAAAAAAGGATCTCAAGAAGATCCTTTGATCTTTTC
TACGGGGTCTGACGCTCAGTGGAACGAAAACTCACGTTAAGGGATTTTGGTCATGAGATTATCAAAAAGG
ATCTTCACCTAGATCCTTTTAAATTAAAAATGAAGTTTTAAATCAATCTAAAGTATATATGAGTAAACTT
GGTCTGACAGTTACCAATGCTTAATCAGTGAGGCACCTATCTCAGCGATCTGTCTATTTCGTTCATCCAT
AGTTGCCTGACTCCCCGTCGTGTAGATAACTACGATACGGGAGGGCTTACCATCTGGCCCCAGTGCTGCA
ATGATACCGCGAGACCCACGCTCACCGGCTCCAGATTTATCAGCAATAAACCAGCCAGCCGGAAGGGCCG
AGCGCAGAAGTGGTCCTGCAACTTTATCCGCCTCCATCCAGTCTATTAATTGTTGCCGGGAAGCTAGAGT
AAGTAGTTCGCCAGTTAATAGTTTGCGCAACGTTGTTGCCATTGCTACAGGCATCGTGGTGTCACGCTCG
TCGTTTGGTATGGCTTCATTCAGCTCCGGTTCCCAACGATCAAGGCGAGTTACATGATCCCCCATGTTGT
GCAAAAAAGCGGTTAGCTCCTTCGGTCCTCCGATCGTTGTCAGAAGTAAGTTGGCCGCAGTGTTATCACT
CATGGTTATGGCAGCACTGCATAATTCTCTTACTGTCATGCCATCCGTAAGATGCTTTTCTGTGACTGGT
GAGTACTCAACCAAGTCATTCTGAGAATAGTGTATGCGGCGACCGAGTTGCTCTTGCCCGGCGTCAATAC
GGGATAATACCGCGCCACATAGCAGAACTTTAAAAGTGCTCATCATTGGAAAACGTTCTTCGGGGCGAAA
ACTCTCAAGGATCTTACCGCTGTTGAGATCCAGTTCGATGTAACCCACTCGTGCACCCAACTGATCTTCA
GCATCTTTTACTTTCACCAGCGTTTCTGGGTGAGCAAAAACAGGAAGGCAAAATGCCGCAAAAAAGGGAA
TAAGGGCGACACGGAAATGTTGAATACTCATACTCTTCCTTTTTCAATATTATTGAAGCATTTATCAGGG
TTATTGTCTCATGAGCGGATACATATTTGAATGTATTTAGAAAAATAAACAAATAGGGGTTCCGCGCACA
TTTCCCCGAAAAGTGCCACCTGAC
